>Addgene plasmid #26842 | pXP416 | depositor full sequence | sequence record 12710 | Author sequence
TCGCGCGTTTCGGTGATGACGGTGAAAACCTCTGACACATGCAGCTCCCGGAGACGGTCACAGCTTGTCT
GTAAGCGGATGCCGGGAGCAGACAAGCCCGTCAGGGCGCGTCAGCGGGTGTTGGCGGGTGTCGGGGCTGG
CTTAACTATGCGGCATCAGAGCAGATTGTACTGAGAGTGCACCATATGCGGTGTGAAATACCGCACAGAT
GCGTAAGGAGAAAATACCGCATCAGGCGCCATTCGCCATTCAGGCTGCGCAACTGTTGGGAAGGGCGATC
GGTGCGGGCCTCTTCGCTATTACGCCAGCTGGCGAAAGGGGGATGTGCTGCAAGGCGATTAAGTTGGGTA
ACGCCAGGGTTTTCCCAGTCACGACGTTGTAAAACGACGGCCAGTGCCAAGCTTGCATGCCTGCAGGTCG
ACTCTAGAGGATCCCCGGGATAACTTCGTATAGCATACATTATACGAAGTTATAACGACATTACTATATA
TATAATATAGGAAGCATTTAATAGAACAGCATCGTAATATATGTGTACTTTGCAGTTATGACGCCAGATG
GCAGTAGTGGAAGATATTCTTTATTGAAAAATAGCTTGTCACCTTACGTACAATCTTGATCCGGAGCTTT
TCTTTTTTTGCCGATTAAGAATTAATTCGGTCGAAAAAAGAAAAGGAGAGGGCCAAGAGGGAGGGCATTG
GTGACTATTGAGCACGTGAGTATACGTGATTAAGCACACAAAGGCAGCTTGGAGTATGTCTGTTATTAAT
TTCACAGGTAGTTCTGGTCCATTGGTGAAAGTTTGCGGCTTGCAGAGCACAGAGGCCGCAGAATGTGCTC
TAGATTCCGATGCTGACTTGCTGGGTATTATATGTGTGCCCAATAGAAAGAGAACAATTGACCCGGTTAT
TGCAAGGAAAATTTCAAGTCTTGTAAAAGCATATAAAAATAGTTCAGGCACTCCGAAATACTTGGTTGGC
GTGTTTCGTAATCAACCTAAGGAGGATGTTTTGGCTCTGGTCAATGATTACGGCATTGATATCGTCCAAC
TGCATGGAGATGAGTCGTGGCAAGAATACCAAGAGTTCCTCGGTTTGCCAGTTATTAAAAGACTCGTATT
TCCAAAAGACTGCAACATACTACTCAGTGCAGCTTCACAGAAACCTCATTCGTTTATTCCCTTGTTTGAT
TCAGAAGCAGGTGGGACAGGTGAACTTTTGGATTGGAACTCGATTTCTGACTGGGTTGGAAGGCAAGAGA
GCCCCGAAAGCTTACATTTTATGTTAGCTGGTGGACTGACGCCAGAAAATGTTGGTGATGCGCTTAGATT
AAATGGCGTTATTGGTGTTGATGTAAGCGGAGGTGTGGAGACAAATGGTGTAAAAGACTCTAACAAAATA
GCAAATTTCGTCAAAAATGCTAAGAAATAGGTTATTACTGAGTAGTATTTATTTAAGTATTGTTTGTGCA
CTTGCCTGATAACTTCGTATAGCATACATTATACGAAGTTATCCCGGGTACCGAGCTCGAATTCAACGAA
GCATCTGTGCTTCATTTTGTAGAACAAAAATGCAACGCGAGAGCGCTAATTTTTCAAACAAAGAATCTGA
GCTGCATTTTTACAGAACAGAAATGCAACGCGAAAGCGCTATTTTACCAACGAAGAATCTGTGCTTCATT
TTTGTAAAACAAAAATGCAACGCGAGAGCGCTAATTTTTCAAACAAAGAATCTGAGCTGCATTTTTACAG
AACAGAAATGCAACGCGAGAGCGCTATTTTACCAACAAAGAATCTATACTTCTTTTTTGTTCTACAAAAA
TGCATCCCGAGAGCGCTATTTTTCTAACAAAGCATCTTAGATTACTTTTTTTCTCCTTTGTGCGCTCTAT
AATGCAGTCTCTTGATAACTTTTTGCACTGTAGGTCCGTTAAGGTTAGAAGAAGGCTACTTTGGTGTCTA
TTTTCTCTTCCATAAAAAAAGCCTGACTCCACTTCCCGCGTTTACTGATTACTAGCGAAGCTGCGGGTGC
ATTTTTTCAAGATAAAGGCATCCCCGATTATATTCTATACCGATGTGGATTGCGCATACTTTGTGAACAG
AAAGTGATAGCGTTGATGATTCTTCATTGGTCAGAAAATTATGAACGGTTTCTTCTATTTTGTCTCTATA
TACTACGTATAGGAAATGTTTACATTTTCGTATTGTTTTCGATTCACTCTATGAATAGTTCTTACTACAA
TTTTTTTGTCTAAAGAGTAATACTAGAGATAAACATAAAAAATGTAGAGGTCGAGTTTAGATGCAAGTTC
AAGGAGCGAAAGGTGGATGGGTAGGTTATATAGGGATATAGCACAGAGATATATAGCAAAGAGATACTTT
TGAGCAATGTTTGTGGAAGCGGTATTCGCAATATTTTAGTAGCTCGTTACAGTCCGGTGCGTTTTTGGTT
TTTTGAAAGTGCGTCTTCAGAGCGCTTTTGGTTTTCAAAAGCGCTCTGAAGTTCCTATACTTTCTAGAGA
ATAGGAACTTCGGAATAGGAACTTCAAAGCGTTTCCGAAAACGAGCGCTTCCGAAAATGCAACGCGAGCT
GCGCACATACAGCTCACTGTTCACGTCGCACCTATATCTGCGTGTTGCCTGTATATATATATACATGAGA
AGAACGGCATAGTGCGTGTTTATGCTTAAATGCGTACTTATATGCGTCTATTTATGTAGGATGAAAGGTA
GTCTAGTACCTCCTGTGATATTATCCCATTCCATGCGGGGTATCGTATGCTTCCTTCAGCACTACCCTTT
AGCTGTTCTATATGCTGCCACTCCTCAATTGGATTAGTCTCATCCTTCAATGCTATCATTTCCTTTGATA
TTGGATCATACGAATTCGTAATCATGGTCATAGCTGTTTCCTGTGTGAAATTGTTATCCGCTCACAATTC
CACACAACATACGAGCCGGAAGCATAAAGTGTAAAGCCTGGGGTGCCTAATGAGTGAGCTAACTCACATT
AATTGCGTTGCGCTCACTGCCCGCTTTCCAGTCGGGAAACCTGTCGTGCCAGCTGCATTAATGAATCGGC
CAACGCGCGGGGAGAGGCGGTTTGCGTATTGGGCGCTCTTCCGCTTCCTCGCTCACTGACTCGCTGCGCT
CGGTCGTTCGGCTGCGGCGAGCGGTATCAGCTCACTCAAAGGCGGTAATACGGTTATCCACAGAATCAGG
GGATAACGCAGGAAAGAACATGTGAGCAAAAGGCCAGCAAAAGGCCAGGAACCGTAAAAAGGCCGCGTTG
CTGGCGTTTTTCCATAGGCTCCGCCCCCCTGACGAGCATCACAAAAATCGACGCTCAAGTCAGAGGTGGC
GAAACCCGACAGGACTATAAAGATACCAGGCGTTTCCCCCTGGAAGCTCCCTCGTGCGCTCTCCTGTTCC
GACCCTGCCGCTTACCGGATACCTGTCCGCCTTTCTCCCTTCGGGAAGCGTGGCGCTTTCTCATAGCTCA
CGCTGTAGGTATCTCAGTTCGGTGTAGGTCGTTCGCTCCAAGCTGGGCTGTGTGCACGAACCCCCCGTTC
AGCCCGACCGCTGCGCCTTATCCGGTAACTATCGTCTTGAGTCCAACCCGGTAAGACACGACTTATCGCC
ACTGGCAGCAGCCACTGGTAACAGGATTAGCAGAGCGAGGTATGTAGGCGGTGCTACAGAGTTCTTGAAG
TGGTGGCCTAACTACGGCTACACTAGAAGGACAGTATTTGGTATCTGCGCTCTGCTGAAGCCAGTTACCT
TCGGAAAAAGAGTTGGTAGCTCTTGATCCGGCAAACAAACCACCGCTGGTAGCGGTGGTTTTTTTGTTTG
CAAGCAGCAGATTACGCGCAGAAAAAAAGGATCTCAAGAAGATCCTTTGATCTTTTCTACGGGGTCTGAC
GCTCAGTGGAACGAAAACTCACGTTAAGGGATTTTGGTCATGAGATTATCAAAAAGGATCTTCACCTAGA
TCCTTTTAAATTAAAAATGAAGTTTTAAATCAATCTAAAGTATATATGAGTAAACTTGGTCTGACAGTTA
CCAATGCTTAATCAGTGAGGCACCTATCTCAGCGATCTGTCTATTTCGTTCATCCATAGTTGCCTGACTC
CCCGTCGTGTAGATAACTACGATACGGGAGGGCTTACCATCTGGCCCCAGTGCTGCAATGATACCGCGAG
ACCCACGCTCACCGGCTCCAGATTTATCAGCAATAAACCAGCCAGCCGGAAGGGCCGAGCGCAGAAGTGG
TCCTGCAACTTTATCCGCCTCCATCCAGTCTATTAATTGTTGCCGGGAAGCTAGAGTAAGTAGTTCGCCA
GTTAATAGTTTGCGCAACGTTGTTGCCATTGCTACAGGCATCGTGGTGTCACGCTCGTCGTTTGGTATGG
CTTCATTCAGCTCCGGTTCCCAACGATCAAGGCGAGTTACATGATCCCCCATGTTGTGCAAAAAAGCGGT
TAGCTCCTTCGGTCCTCCGATCGTTGTCAGAAGTAAGTTGGCCGCAGTGTTATCACTCATGGTTATGGCA
GCACTGCATAATTCTCTTACTGTCATGCCATCCGTAAGATGCTTTTCTGTGACTGGTGAGTACTCAACCA
AGTCATTCTGAGAATAGTGTATGCGGCGACCGAGTTGCTCTTGCCCGGCGTCAATACGGGATAATACCGC
GCCACATAGCAGAACTTTAAAAGTGCTCATCATTGGAAAACGTTCTTCGGGGCGAAAACTCTCAAGGATC
TTACCGCTGTTGAGATCCAGTTCGATGTAACCCACTCGTGCACCCAACTGATCTTCAGCATCTTTTACTT
TCACCAGCGTTTCTGGGTGAGCAAAAACAGGAAGGCAAAATGCCGCAAAAAAGGGAATAAGGGCGACACG
GAAATGTTGAATACTCATACTCTTCCTTTTTCAATATTACCGCGAATCCTTACATCACACCCAATCCCCC
ACAAGTGATCCCCCACACACCATAGCTTCAAAATGTTTCTACTCCTTTTTTACTCTTCCAGATTTTCTCG
GACTCCGCGCATCGCCGTACCACTTCAAAACACCCAAGCACAGCATACTAAATTTCCCCTCTTTCTTCCT
CTAGGGTGTCGTTAATTACCCGTACTAAAGGTTTGGAAAAGAAAAAAGAGACCGCCTCGTTTCTTTTTCT
TCGTCGAAAAAGGCAATAAAAATTTTTATCACGTTTCTTTTTCTTGAAAATTTTTTTTTTTGATTTTTTT
CTCTTTCGATGACCTCCCATTGATATTTAAGTTAATAAACGGTCTTCAATTTCTCAAGTTTCAGTTTCAT
TTTTCTTGTTCTATTACAACTTTTTTTACTTCTTGCTCATTAGAAAGAAAGCATAGCAATCTAATCTAAG
TTTTAATTACAAAACTAGTGATATCTGCGCACTCGAGTCATGTAATTAGTTATGTCACGCTTACATTCAC
GCCCTCCCCCCACATCCGCTCTAACCGAAAAGGAAGGAGTTAGACAACCTGAAGTCTAGGTCCCTATTTA
TTTTTTTATAGTTATGTTAGTATTAAGAACGTTATTTATATTTCAAATTTTTCTTTTTTTTCTGTACAGA
CGCGTGTACGCATGTAACATTATACTGAAAACCTTGCTTGAGAAGGTTTTGGGACGCTCGAAGGCTTTAA
TTTGCGGCCAATATTATTGAAGCATTTATCAGGGTTATTGTCTCATGAGCGGATACATATTTGAATGTAT
TTAGAAAAATAAACAAATAGGGGTTCCGCGCACATTTCCCCGAAAAGTGCCACCTGACGTCTAAGAAACC
ATTATTATCATGACATTAACCTATAAAAATAGGCGTATCACGAGGCCCTTTCGTC
Features (pLannotate 1.2.2; 20 found; start..end, strand, type, name):
    137..236     +  misc_feature   bom (fragment): basis of mobility region from pBR322
    242..396     -  CDS            lacZα (fragment): LacZα fragment of β-galactosidase; lacZ fragment
    399..439     -  misc_feature   MCS (fragment): pUC18/19 multiple cloning site
    440..473     +  protein_bind   loxP: Cre-mediated recombination occurs in the 8-bp core sequence (GCATACAT). Cre recombinase
    608..755     +  promoter       TRP1 promoter: S. cerevisiae TRP1
    756..1430    +  CDS            TRP1: phosphoribosylanthranilate isomerase, required for tryptophan biosynthesis; S. cerevisiae TRP1; yeast auxotrophic marker
   1479..1512    +  protein_bind   loxP: Cre-mediated recombination occurs in the 8-bp core sequence (GCATACAT). Cre recombinase
   1513..1534    -  misc_feature   MCS (fragment): pUC18/19 multiple cloning site
   1535..2877    -  rep_origin     2μ ori: yeast 2μ plasmid origin of replication
   2921..2937    -  protein_bind   lac operator: The lac repressor binds to the lac operator to inhibit transcription in E. coli. This inhibition can be relieved by adding lactose or isopropyl-β-D-thiogalactopyranoside (IPTG). lac repressor encoded by lacI
   2945..2975    -  promoter       lac promoter: promoter for the E. coli lac operon
   2990..3011    -  protein_bind   CAP binding site: CAP binding activates transcription in the presence of cAMP. E. coli catabolite activator protein
   3024..3116    -  CDS            lacI (fragment): lac repressor; lacI; The lac repressor binds to the lac operator to inhibit transcription in E. coli. This inhibition can be relieved by adding lactose or isopropyl-β-D-thiogalactopyranoside (IPTG).
   3299..3887    -  rep_origin     ori: high-copy-number ColE1/pMB1/pBR322/pUC origin of replication
   4058..4918    -  CDS            AmpR: β-lactamase; bla; confers resistance to ampicillin, carbenicillin, and related antibiotics
   4919..4939    -  promoter       AmpR promoter (fragment): bla
   4983..5390    +  promoter       TEF1 promoter: S. cerevisiae TEF1; promoter for EF-1α
   5428..5675    +  terminator     CYC1 terminator: S. cerevisiae CYC1; transcription terminator for CYC1
   5679..5770    -  promoter       AmpR promoter (fragment): bla
   5865..35      +  CDS            rop (fragment) (across the origin): Rop protein, which maintains plasmids at low copy number; rop
