[The description below was written by a language model from this plasmid's Addgene catalogue record and pLannotate feature annotations shown in this document.]
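Description:
pXP416 is an empty yeast expression backbone of 5,865 bp built on pUC18, designed as an E. coli–Saccharomyces cerevisiae shuttle vector and belonging to a vector set developed for systematic metabolic engineering in budding yeast. In bacteria it is maintained at high copy through the ColE1/pUC-type origin and selected with ampicillin via the β-lactamase gene. Remnants of the pUC18 lac region (lac promoter and operator, CAP site, lacZα and polylinker fragments) are still annotated but are interrupted by the inserted yeast modules. In yeast, replication relies on the 2μ origin, which typically supports multicopy episomal maintenance, and selection is by complementation of tryptophan auxotrophy with the TRP1 gene under its own promoter.

The expression cassette consists of the S. cerevisiae TEF1 promoter, a strong constitutive promoter from the translation elongation factor EF-1α gene, followed by the CYC1 transcription terminator. The short gap between them holds the cloning sites, and the record lists SpeI and XhoI as the 5′ and 3′ sites for inserting a coding sequence by restriction cloning. No insert is present. Interestingly, the cassette appears to sit within the AmpR promoter region, since fragments of that promoter are annotated on either side of it.

The TRP1 marker is flanked by two loxP sites in the same orientation, so Cre recombinase can excise it. This arrangement allows the marker to be removed and reused, which is useful when several genes or pathway steps must be introduced sequentially into one strain. The plasmid is typically used to express a gene of interest constitutively at high copy in trp1 yeast hosts.
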