Addgene plasmid #26842: pXP416
Purpose: (Empty Backbone)
Depositing lab: Nancy DaSilva & Suzanne Sandmeyer. Depositing organization: University of California, Irvine. Publication: A vector set for systematic metabolic engineering in Saccharomyces cerevisiae. Fang F, Salmon K, Shen MW, Aeling KA, Ito E, Irwin B, Tran UP, Hatfield GW, Da Silva NA, Sandmeyer S. Yeast. 2011 Feb;28(2):123-36. doi: 10.1002/yea.1824. Epub 2010 Oct 8. PubMed 20936606.
Backbone
  Vector backbone: pUC18
  Backbone manufacturer: invitrogen
  Backbone size (bp): 5865
  Modifications to backbone: N/A
  Vector type: Yeast Expression
  Selectable markers: TRP1
Growth in bacteria
  Bacterial resistance: Ampicillin, 100 μg/mL
  Growth temperature: 37°C
  Growth strain: DH5alpha
  Copy number: High Copy
Gene/Insert
  Gene/Insert name: None
  Cloning method: Restriction Enzyme; 5′ cloning site SpeI (not destroyed); 3′ cloning site XhoI (not destroyed)
  Sequencing primers: 5′ N/A
Terms and licenses: Academic/Nonprofit Terms; Industry Terms: Not Available to Industry
How to cite: pXP416 was a gift from Nancy DaSilva & Suzanne Sandmeyer (Addgene plasmid # 26842 ; http://n2t.net/addgene:26842 ; RRID:Addgene_26842)
