>Addgene plasmid #26842 | pXP416 | addgene partial sequence | sequence record 33075 | 26842 with M13pUC-fwd
GTCGACTCTAGAGGATCCCCGGGATAACTTCGTATAGCATACATTATACGAAGTTATAACGACATTACTA
TATATATAATATAGGAAGCATTTAATAGAACAGCATCGTAATATATGTGTACTTTGCAGTTATGACGCCA
GATGGCAGTAGTGGAAGATATTCTTTATTGAAAAATAGCTTGTCACCTTACGTACAATCTTGATCCGGAG
CTTTTCTTTTTTTGCCGATTAAGAATTAATTCGGTCGAAAAAAGAAAAGGAGAGGGCCAAGAGGGAGGGC
ATTGGTGACTATTGAGCACGTGAGTATACGTGATTAAGCACACAAAGGCAGCTTGGAGTATGTCTGTTAT
TAATTTCACAGGTAGTTCTGGTCCATTGGTGAAAGTTTGCGGCTTGCAGAGCACAGAGGCCGCAGAATGT
GCTCTAGATTCCGATGCTGACTTGCTGGGTATTATATGTGTGCCCAATAGAAAGAGAACAATTGACCCGG
TTATTGCAAGGAAAATTTCAAGTCTTGTAAAAGCATATAAAAATAGTTCAGGCACTCCGAAATACTTGGT
TGGCGTGTTTCGTAATCAACCTAAGGAGGATGTTTTGGCTCTGGTCAATGATTACGGCATTGATATCGTC
CAACTGCATGGAGATGAGTCGTGGCAAGAATACCAAGAGTTCCTCGGTTTGCCAGTTATTAAAAGACTCG
TATTTCCAAAAGACTGCAACATACTACTCAGTGCAGCTTCACAGAAACCTCATTCGTTTATTCCCTTGTT
TGATTCAGAAGCAGGTGGGACAGGTGAACTTTTGGATTGGAACTCGATTTCTGACTGGGTTGGAAGGCAA
GAGAGCCCCGAAAGCTTACATTTTATGTT
